Addgene plasmid #216526: pTwist-SARS-CoV-2 Spike-deltaC18 JN.1
Purpose: Encodes SARS-CoV-2 spike for JN.1 pseudovirus production
Depositing lab: Alejandro Balazs. Depositing organization: Massachusetts General Hospital. Publication: Ongoing evolution of SARS-CoV-2 drives escape from mRNA vaccine-induced humoral immunity. Roederer AL, Cao Y, Denis KS, Sheehan ML, Li CJ, Lam EC, Gregory DJ, Poznansky MC, Iafrate AJ, Canaday DH, Gravenstein S, Garcia-Beltran WF, Balazs AB. medRxiv [Preprint]. 2024 Mar 7:2024.03.05.24303815. doi: 10.1101/2024.03.05.24303815. PubMed 38496628.
Backbone
  Vector backbone: pTwist-CMV-BetaGlobin-WPRE-Neo
  Backbone manufacturer: Twist
  Vector type: Mammalian Expression
Growth in bacteria
  Bacterial resistance: Ampicillin, 100 μg/mL
  Growth temperature: 37°C
  Growth strain: DH5alpha
  Copy number: High Copy
Gene/Insert
  Gene/Insert name: SARS-CoV-2 Spike JN.1
  Species: Severe acute respiratory syndrome coronavirus 2
  Mutation: See Depositor Comments.
  Entrez Gene: S (a.k.a. GU280_gp02, spike glycoprotein)
  Promoter: CAG
  Cloning method: Ligation Independent Cloning
Terms and licenses: Academic/Nonprofit Terms; Industry Terms: Not Available to Industry
Depositor comments: Relevant mutations: Ins16MPLFT19IR21TdeltaL24P25P26A27SS50LdeltaH69V70V127FG142DdeltaY144F157SR158GdeltaN211L212IV213GL216FH245NA246DI332VG339HK356TS371FS373PS375FT376AR403KD405NR408SK417NN440KV445HG446SN450DL452WL455SN460KS477NT478KN481KdeltaV483E484KF486PQ498RN501YY505HE554KA570VD614GP621SH655YN679KP681RN764KD796YS939FQ954HN969KP1143L Please visit https://www.medrxiv.org/content/10.1101/2024.03.05.24303815v1 for medRxiv preprint.
How to cite: pTwist-SARS-CoV-2 Spike-deltaC18 JN.1 was a gift from Alejandro Balazs (Addgene plasmid # 216526 ; http://n2t.net/addgene:216526 ; RRID:Addgene_216526)
