[The description below was written by a language model from this plasmid's Addgene catalogue record and pLannotate feature annotations shown in this document.]
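Description:
pTwist-SARS-CoV-2 Spike-deltaC18 JN.1 is a mammalian expression plasmid of about 10.5 kb, built on the commercial pTwist-CMV-BetaGlobin-WPRE-Neo backbone. It supplies the spike glycoprotein of the SARS-CoV-2 JN.1 variant for pseudovirus production. It is maintained in E. coli as a high-copy plasmid through a ColE1/pUC-type origin and is selected with ampicillin via the β-lactamase gene. A separate cassette, in which the SV40 early promoter drives neo and is followed by the bovine growth hormone polyadenylation signal, would allow G418-type selection in mammalian cells.

All elements of the spike expression unit lie on the minus strand of the sequenced record. The CMV enhancer and promoter elements are followed by a truncated human β-globin intron, which spans the sequence origin, and then by the roughly 3.75 kb spike coding sequence, a WPRE and an SV40 polyadenylation region. The intron and WPRE are standard additions that improve transcript processing and stability and so raise protein output. The catalogue field gives the promoter as CAG, whereas both the backbone name and the annotated features indicate CMV enhancer/promoter elements with a β-globin intron, and the record does not resolve this difference. β-globin insulator fragments and bacterial and T7 terminators flank the cassettes, presumably to limit read-through between units.

The insert carries the extensive set of JN.1 lineage substitutions, deletions and an N-terminal insertion listed by the depositor, across the N-terminal domain, receptor-binding domain and S2. The "deltaC18" in the name points to removal of the C-terminal 18 residues of the cytoplasmic tail, a modification commonly used to improve spike incorporation into pseudotyped particles. The associated work concerns escape of evolving variants from vaccine-induced antibody responses.
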