Features (pLannotate 1.2.2; 21 found; start..end, strand, type, name):
    222..273     -  promoter       CMVd2 promoter: truncated human cytomegalovirus (CMV) immediate early promoter that yields moderately reduced expression relative to the full-length promoter
    336..353     +  promoter       CMV promoter (fragment): human cytomegalovirus (CMV) immediate early promoter
    426..729     -  enhancer       CMV enhancer: human cytomegalovirus immediate early enhancer
    810..858     +  polyA_signal   poly(A) signal: synthetic polyadenylation signal
    876..922     +  terminator     T7 terminator: transcription terminator for bacteriophage T7 RNA polymerase
    927..998     -  misc_feature   5' β-globin insulator: insulator upstream of the human β-globin locus (Farrell et al., 2002)
   1150..1286    -  terminator     rrnG terminator: transcription terminator from the E. coli ribosomal RNA rrnG operon (Albrechtsen et al., 1991)
   1299..2159    -  CDS            AmpR: β-lactamase; bla; confers resistance to ampicillin, carbenicillin, and related antibiotics
   2669..2733    +  CDS            bla(M) (fragment): β-lactamase lacking the signal sequence; bla(M); allows cytosolic expression of β-lactamase
   2905..3493    +  rep_origin     ori: high-copy-number ColE1/pMB1/pBR322/pUC origin of replication
   3689..3913    -  polyA_signal   bGH poly(A) signal: bovine growth hormone polyadenylation signal
   3927..4718    -  CDS            neo: KKA2_KLEPN - Also known as kan, nptII. Experimental evidence at protein level: Swiss-Prot protein existence level 1. Resistance to kanamycin, neomycin, paromomycin, ribostamycin, butirosin and gentamicin B. From Klebsiella pneumoniae.
   4732..4928    -  promoter       SV40 promoter: SV40 early promoter
   4973..5044    -  misc_feature   3' β-globin insulator: insulator downstream of the human β-globin locus (Farrell et al., 2002)
   5089..5225    -  terminator     rrnG terminator: transcription terminator from the E. coli ribosomal RNA rrnG operon (Albrechtsen et al., 1991)
   5255..5301    -  terminator     T7 terminator: transcription terminator for bacteriophage T7 RNA polymerase
   5324..5393    +  CDS            large T antigen (fragment): large T antigen from SV40 (simian virus 40)
   5416..5537    +  polyA_signal   SV40 poly(A) signal: SV40 polyadenylation signal
   5590..6178    -  misc_feature   WPRE: woodchuck hepatitis virus posttranscriptional regulatory element
   6252..10004   -  CDS            S (sequence partly withheld): SPIKE_SARS2 - Experimental evidence at protein level: Swiss-Prot protein existence level 1. [Spike glycoprotein]: May down-regulate host tetherin (BST2) by lysosomal degradation, thereby counteracting its antiviral activity. From Severe acute respiratory syndrome coronavirus 2 (2019-nCoV) (SARS-CoV-2).
  10063..88      -  intron         β-globin intron (across the origin): internally truncated intron from human β-globin
>Addgene plasmid #216526 | pTwist-SARS-CoV-2 Spike-deltaC18 JN.1 | addgene full sequence | sequence record 429921 | Addgene NGS Result
GTACCCTGTTACTTCTCCCCTTCCTATGACATGAACTTAACCATAGAAAAGAAGGGGAAAGAAAACATCA
AGGGTCCCATAGACTCACCCTGAAGTTCTCAGGATCCGAGCTCGGTACCACATGTAAGCTTCGAGGGGAG
GCTGGATCGGTCCCGGTGTCTTCTATGGAGGTCAAAACAGCGTGGATGGCGTCTCCAGGCGATCTGACGG
TTCACTAAACCAGCTCTGCTTATATAGACCTCCCACCGTACACGCCTACCGCCCATTTGCGTCAATGGGG
CGGAGTTGTTACGACATTTTGGAAAGTCCCGTTGATTTTGGTGCCAAAACAAACTCCCATTGACGTCAAT
GGGGTGGAGACTTGGAAATCCCCGTGAGTCAAACCGCTATCCACGCCCATTGATGTACTGCCAAAACCGC
ATCAGCATGGTAATAGCGATGACTAATACGTAGATGTACTGCCAAGTAGGAAAGTCCCATAAGGTCATGT
ACTGGGCATAATGCCAGGCGGGCCATTTACCGTCATTGACGTCAATAGGGGGCGTACTTGGCATATGATA
CACTTGATGTACTGCCAAGTGGGCAGTTTACCGTAAATACTCCACCCATTGACGTCAATGGAAAGTCCCT
ATTGGCGTTACTATGGGAACATACGTCATTATTGACGTCAATGGGCGGGGGTCGTTGGGCGGTCAGCCAG
GCGGGCCATTTACCGTAAGTTATGTAACGCGGAACTCCATATATGGGCTATGAACTAATGACCCCGTAAT
TGATTACTAGATCTGGCTACACTCGATCAGCAGTTAGATAATAAAATCGCTATCCATCGAAGATGGATGT
GTGTTGGTTTTTTGTGTGTGTAACGCAACGATTGATAGCATAACCCCTTGGGGCCTCTAAACGGGTCTTG
AGGGGTTTTTTGAATTGAGAGGTAGCTGAAGCTGCTGTTATGACCACTAGAGGGAAGAAGATACCTGTGG
AGCTAATGGTCCAAGATGTCGGGAGCCGCGATCGCTGCCAAAAAGGTAAGCTGACGATAGCTGACGAGAT
TCGATGCCCGACGAGCAAATGAGCGCCACGGCTGTTCGCGTAAGCTCGAAACGACGGAGATTCGATAGAG
CCAGAGTCGAGTTTAAACGATTCGGGATCTTAAGGATAAATTTCTGGTAAGGAGGACACGTATGGAAGTG
GGCAAGTTGGGGAAGCCGTATCCGTTGCTGAATCTGGCATATGTGGGAGTATAAGACGCGCAGCGTCGCA
TCAGGCATTTTTTTCTGCGCCAATGCACCTAGAATCGGTTACCAATGCTTAATCAGTGAGGCACCTATCT
CAGCGATCTGTCTATTTCGTTCATCCATAGTTGCCTGACTCCCCGTCGTGTAGATAACTACGATACGGGA
GGGCTTACCATCTGGCCCCAGTGCTGCAATGATACCGCGAGACCCACGCTCACCGGCTCCAGATTTATCA
GCAATAAACCAGCCAGCCGGAAGGGCCGAGCGCAGAAGTGGTCCTGCAACTTTATCCGCCTCCATCCAGT
CTATCAACTGTTGCCGGGAAGCTAGAGTAAGTAGTTCGCCAGTTAATAGTTTACGCAAGGTTGTTGCCAT
TGCTACAGGCATCGTGGTGTCACGCTCGTCGTTTGGTATGGCTTCATTCAGCTCCGGTTCCCAACGATCA
AGGCGAGTTACATGATCCCCCATGTTGTGCAAAAAAGCGGTTAGCTCCTTCGGTCCTCCAATCGTTGTCA
GAAGTAAGTTGGCCGCAGTGTTATCACTCATGGTTATGGCAGCACTGCATAATTCTCTTACTGTCATGCC
ATCCGTAAGATGCTTTTCTGTGACTGGTGAATACTCAACCAAGTCATTCTGAGAATAGTGTATGCGGCGA
CCGAGTTGCTCTTGCCCGGCGTCAATACGGGATAATACCGCGCCACATAGCAGAACTTTAAAAGTGCTCA
TCATTGGAAAGCGTTCTTCGGGGCGAAAACTCTCAAGGATCTTACCGCTGTTGAGATCCAGTTCGATGTA
ACCCACTCGCGCACCCAACTGATCTTCAGCATCTTTTACTTTCACCAGCGTTTCTGGGTGAGCAAAAACA
GGAAGGCAAAATGCCGCAAAAAAGGGAATAAGGGCGACACGGAAATGTTGAATACTCATGCGAAAGCCTC
CTGCTGATCCTGTCTCTTGATAGATGTTTGCAAAAGCTAGGACTCGATTATACGTTGACCGATCAGACTA
TCAATATCTAGGTTTAAACAGATCGGTACGCTGCCGTGACCAGGCTTGAGTACAATATCTGACGATTGGA
CTTCCTGGGTCCCAAGCTGGATTCCGACTGGCTGACTGCCAAGCAACGATATGGATCGTCGAGACTCGCA
CTGAGAGGATCGTTCTCGGTACACCAGGCGCGCCCCGATTTCGATATTCCTCGGATCTCGGATAGATCGG
GATTGAGGATGTAGGTTGAACTTCTCTCGGGTGATCCCGATCTCGGATATTCGGGATTGGAGTAATACCT
GGCGATAGGCGCTGCCAAGCAATAGCCAAGGCGCAAGGCCGGCCAAGAGACTTGCGATAGTTCGTTCGAG
AGGTAGCCTGCAAGATGGATCGGACGAAAGGTTTGAAGATTTTCCGACGAGGGCCTTGGAGAGTTCGGAA
ATTTAAATGCAACTATGGATGAACGAAATAGACAGATCGCTGAGATAGGTGCCTCACTGATTAAGCATTG
GTAACTGTCAGACCAAGTTTACTCATATATACTTTAGATTGATTTAAAACTTCATTTTTAATTTAAAAGG
ATCTAGGTGAAGATCCTTTTTGATAATCTCATGACCAAAATCCCTTAACGTGAGTTTTCGTTCCACTGAG
CGTCAGACCCCGTAGAAAAGATCAAAGGATCTTCTTGAGATCCTTTTTTTCTGCGCGTAATCTGCTGCTT
GCAAACAAAAAAACCACCGCTACCAGCGGTGGTTTGTTTGCCGGATCAAGAGCTACCAACTCTTTTTCCG
AAGGTAACTGGCTTCAGCAGAGCGCAGATACCAAATACTGTTCTTCTAGTGTAGCCGTAGTTAGGCCACC
ACTTCAAGAACTCTGTAGCACCGCCTACATACCTCGCTCTGCTAATCCTGTTACCAGTGGCTGCTGCCAG
TGGCGATAAGTCGTGTCTTACCGGGTTGGACTCAAGACGATAGTTACCGGATAAGGCGCAGCGGTCGGGC
TGAACGGGGGGTTCGTGCACACAGCCCAGCTTGGAGCGAACGACCTACACCGAACTGAGATACCTACAGC
GTGAGCTATGAGAAAGCGCCACGCTTCCCGAAGGGAGAAAGGCGGACAGGTATCCGGTAAGCGGCAGGGT
CGGAACAGGAGAGCGCACGAGGGAGCTTCCAGGGGGAAACGCCTGGTATCTTTATAGTCCTGTCGGGTTT
CGCCACCTCTGACTTGAGCGTCGATTTTTGTGATGCTCGTCAGGGGGGCGGAGCCTATGGAAAAACGCCA
GCAACGCGGCCTTTTTACGGTTCCTGGCCTTTTGCTGGCCTTTTGCTCACATGATTTAAATGAAACTCGT
AATCGGAGAACGGGTGCAATAGCAAGGACCAGATCGAACTTGACTGACGCAATTCTGAGCGTAGTCGAAA
CCCAGACAAGTCGATCTCGCCAAGTAGCTGACTTGACTGGTTAATTAACCATAGAGCCCACCGCATCCCC
AGCATGCCTGCTATTGTCTTCCCAATCCTCCCCCTTGCTGTCCTGCCCCACCCCACCCCCCAGAATAGAA
TGACACCTACTCAGACAATGCGATGCAATTTCCTCATTTTATTAGGAAAGGACAGTGGGAGTGGCACCTT
CCAGGGTCAAGGAAGGCACGGGGGAGGGGCAAACAACAGATGGCTGGCAACTAGAAGGCACAGGGCTTAC
ATACTAGAAGAACTCGTCAAGAAGGCGATAGAAGGCGATGCGCTGCGAATCGGGAGCGGCGATACCGTAA
AGCACGAGGAAGCGGTCAGCCCATTCGCCGCCAAGCTCTTCAGCAATATCACGGGTAGCCAACGCTATGT
CCTGATAGCGGTCCGCCACACCCAGCCGGCCACAGTCGATGAATCCAGAAAAGCGGCCATTTTCCACCAT
GATATTCGGCAAGCAGGCATCGCCGTGGGTCACGACGAGATCCTCGCCGTCGGGCATCCGCGCCTTGAGC
CTGGCGAACAGTTCGGCTGGCGCGAGCCCCTGATGCTCTTCGTCCAGATCATCCTGATCGACAAGACCGG
CTTCCATCCGAGTACGTGCTCGCTCGATGCGATGTTTCGCTTGGTGGTCGAATGGGCAGGTAGCCGGATC
AAGCGTATGCAGCCGCCGCATTGCATCAGCCATGATGGATACTTTCTCGGCAGGAGCAAGGTGAGATGAC
AGGAGATCCTGCCCCGGCACTTCGCCCAATAGCAGCCAGTCCCTTCCCGCTTCAGTGACAACGTCGAGCA
CAGCTGCGCAAGGAACGCCCGTCGTGGCCAGCCACGATAGCCGCGCTGCCTCGTCCTGGAGTTCATTCAG
GGCACCGGACAGGTCGGTCTTGACAAAAAGAACCGGGCGCCCCTGCGCTGACAGCCGGAACACGGCGGCA
TCAGAGCAGCCGATTGTCTGTTGTGCCCAGTCATAGCCGAATAGCCTCTCCACCCAAGCGGCGGGAGAAC
CTGCGTGCAATCCATCTTGTTCAATCATGTTGGCTACCTCCTTTGCAAAAGCCTAGGCCTCCAAAAAAGC
CTCCTCACTACTTCTGGAATAGCTCAGAGGCCGAGGCGGCCTCGGCCTCTGCATAAATAAAAAAAATTAG
TCAGCGATGGGGCGGAGAATGGGCGGAACTGGGCGGAGTTAGGGGCGGGATGGGCGGAGTTAGGGGCGGG
ACTATGGTTGCTGACTAATTGAGATGCAGATCGCTTAATTAAGTTTCGATAGCCCAAGGTAACCAATGAG
ATTAGGGAGGGAAGAAAGTTTGATGAACTACTTCTGACCCCTAGTGGTGTCCAGAAAAGACCATTAAAGG
AATGTCTTGATCGAAATCGAGAGATCGCCTGCAGGATAGCTGACGACCTTAAGGATAAATTTCTGGTAAG
GAGGACACGTATGGAAGTGGGCAAGTTGGGGAAGCCGTATCCGTTGCTGAATCTGGCATATGTGGGAGTA
TAAGACGCGCAGCGTCGCATCAGGCATTTTTTTCTGCGCCAATGCCGGTAGATAGCAATCCGGCCCGAGG
GGCACAAAAAACCCCTCAAGACCCGTTTAGAGGCCCCAAGGGGTTATGCTACGATACCGATAGAGATGGG
CCAATACCACATTTGTAGAGGTTTTACTTGCTTTAAAAAACCTCCCACACCTCCCCCTGAACCTGAAACA
TAAAATGAATGCAATTGTTGTTGTTAACTTGTTTATTGCAGCTTATAATGGTTACAAATAAAGCAATAGC
ATCACAAATTTCACAAATAAAGCATTTTTTTCACTGCATTCTAGTTGTGGTTTGTCCAAACTCATCAATG
TATCTTATCATGTCTGTGAGCTGAAGGTACGCTGTATCTCAGTCAGTCAAGCTAGACAGGCGGGGAGGCG
GCCCAAAGGGAGATCCGACTCGTCTGAGGGCGAAGGCGAAGACGCGGAAGAGGCCGCAGAGCCGGCAGCA
GGCCGCGGGAAGGAAGGTCCGCTGGATTGAGGGCCGAAGGGACGTAGCAGAAGGACGTCCCGCGCAGAAT
CCAGGTGGCAACACAGGCGAGCAGCCATGGAAAGGACGTCAGCTTCCCCGACAACACCACGGAATTGTCA
GTGCCCAACAGCCGAGCCCCTGTCCAGCAGCGGGCAAGGCAGGCGGCGATGAGTTCCGCCGTGGCAATAG
GGAGGGGGAAAGCGAAAGTCCCGGAAAGGAGCTGACAGGTGGTGGCAATGCCCCAACCAGTGGGGGTTGC
GTCAGCAAACACAGTGCACACCACGCCACGTTGCCTGACAACGGGCCACAACTCCTCATAAAGAGACAGC
AACCAGGATTTATACAAGGAGGAGAAAATGAAAGCCATACGGGAAGCAATAGCATGATACAAAGGCATTA
AAGCAGCGTATCCACATAGCGTAAAAGGAGCAACATAGTTAAGAATACCAGTCAATCTTTCACAAATTTT
GTAATCCAGAGGTTGATTAGGCCTGCGGATCCAGAAATCGATTGTATCAGTCAGTCAGTGCAGGAGGAGA
CAACTTCTAGAGGATCCTTTATTTACAACAAGATCCGCAACTGCAACATCCTTTCAAGCAGGAACAACAG
CTAGTCATACAGCACAACATAATTGTGACCATAACGATAGCTATAAGTCCGGCGATAAAGCCCAACCAAA
TGTACCAGGGCCATTTAATATATTGTTCGTATTTGCCCAGTTCTTGCAAGTCGATCAAAGATTCATTCAA
GTTCTTGGCGACCTCATTAAGGCGATCAATCTCTTTCTGAATGTTGACGACACTTGCATTTATTCCTGAT
ATGTCCCCGAGATCAACATCGGGTGAAGTATGATTCTTAAAGTATTTATCCAATTCCTCTTTGAAGCTAT
CCAACTCGAGTTGCAGGGGATCATATACCGTGTTGTTCACGATCCCAATGACCACATCACAGTTGCCTGA
GACAAATGTATTGTCAGTGGTTATGATTTGGGGTTCATAGAAATTCCTTTGGGTCACAAACCAATGCGTG
CCATTACTGACGAAAACGCCTTCCCTGGGAAAGTGCGCTTTGCCATCGTGACAGATTGCTGGAGCTGTCG
TAAAGTTCTTCTCTTGAGCAGGGACATAAGTGACGTGGAGAAAGACCACTCCATGTGGGGCGGATTGGGG
GAAGGACATCAAGTGATAGCCCTTGCCACAAAAGTCAACCCGTTTGGACTGCCCGAGCACGCACTCTGAC
ATTTTAGTGGCGGCCAGGTTGGCGCTTGCTCGTATCTCAGCAGCCCGGATCAACTGTTGTGTCACATAAG
TTTGGAGTGACTGGAGCCTGCCTGTGATGAGCCGATCAATTTGCACCTCGGCTTCCACCTTATCAAGTCT
GGACAATATGTCGTTGAGGACGCTGGAGATTGCGCCGAATTTAGAACTCAGTTGCTTCACGAGGGTATTC
AGGGCCTGGGCGTTATGATTCACAACATCTTGGAGTTTGCCGAGGGCGGACGCTGTGCTAAACAGTGAAT
CTTGGATCTTGCCAATCGCGCTGTTAAATTGATTAGCGATCAGCTTCTGATTTTCATACAATACATTTTG
CGTGACACCAATCCCATTGAATCTGTAAGCCATTTGCATAGCGAAAGGTATTTGAAGGGCCGCACCCGCG
CCAAAAGTCCAGCCGGATGTAATGGTTCCTGCCAACAATGCTGATGTATACTGTGCAATCATCTCATCAG
TGAGCAGAGGGGGCAGAACTGTCAACCCATTGAATTTTTGAGCACAGATAAGGTCGCGGGCCGCAATGTC
TCCCAAACAATCCCCATACTGCTTAATGAAACCCGCGTCAGCCAACGTAACTTTGTTGAACAGCAGATCC
TCGATAAAGCTGCGTTTTGAAGGCTTAGATGGGTCTGGCAGTATTTGGCTAAAATTAAACCCGCCAAAAT
ATTTGATTGGCGGCGTTTTGTATATTTGCTTTACTTGTGCGAACACCTCTTGGGTATTCTTGTCTTGTTC
GACCGCAATTCCGGTCAATGCTCGTTTGAGTTGAGTACAGAAAGACCCGTATTGAAGCAAGAGGTTGCTA
CACTCGGTGGAATCCCCACAGATATACATCGTACAGTCTACGCTCGTCTTAGTCATGCTGACGGGCAAGA
TTTCCGTGGTAACGCTAATGGTAAAGTTAGTTGGGATTGCGATGGAATTGTTTGAATAAGCCACGGAGTT
CTCAGCCCCGAGACTCATGGTATAGGCGATTATGGACTGGCTGGCTACTGAGCGAGCGCGCCGTCGTGAT
TTCGTTTGAGTTTGATAAGACGCACAGATTCCTGCCCCAATAGGAATATCACATTCGTATGAATTATTGA
CATACTCAGCGCCAATGAGACAACCCGCTCTAGTTTGAAAGACATTGGAACCTGTTGAGTAGACTCTCCA
GGTGGGTGTCAGTTGGTCGGCGTGTATCGCCACAGAGACTTCGGTACAGTTGACACCTTGATACAGGACA
GCCACTTGGTTGGATGTGTTCGTTCCGGGAGTTATCACGCTGACCCCGCCGAAGCTACAGGGTGTTATAT
CGAGGATTTCCAGTGTTTGCGGATCGCGGACGGCATCTGTGGTATCGACAATGTCTCTACCAAATTGTTG
AAAAGGGAGAAATTTCTTGTTTGATTTTGTCAGCACCCCTGTTCCGGTGAGCCCATTAAAGTTGAAGTTC
ACACATTTATTCTTCACCAGGTTAGTGCTTTTCTT
[582 nt withheld, positions 8436-9017]
GACGTTAGGGAATCGAACAATGGATTCGGTGGGTTGGACGCGGAAGTTACTGGTTTGGTATATGCCTTTC
TCAAC
[912 nt withheld, positions 9093-10004]
GGCGGCCGCCTTTGCCAAAGTGATGGGCCAGCACACAGACCAGCACGTTGCCCAGGAGCTGTGGGAGGAA
GATAAGAGGTATGAACATGATTAGCAAAAGGGCCTAGCTTGGACTCAGAATAATCCAGCCTTATCCCAAC
CATAAAATAAAAGCAGAATGGTAGCTGGATTGTAGCTGCTATTAGCAATATGAAACCTCTTACATCAGTT
ACAATTTATATGCAGAAATATTTATATGCAGAAATATTGCTATTGCCTTAACCCAGAAATTATCACTGTT
ATTCTTTAGAATGGTGCAAAGAGGCATGATACATTGTATCATTATTGCCCTGAAAGAAAGAGATTAGGGA
AAGTATTAGAAATAAGATAAACAAAAAAGTATATTAAAAGAAGAAAGCATTTTTTAAAATTACAAATGCA
AAATTACCCTGATTTGGTCAATATGT
